Addgene plasmid #61468: pENTR-OsMIR390-B/c
Purpose: Gateway-compatible entry vector for direct cloning of artificial microRNAs into rice MIR390 precursor.
Depositing lab: James Carrington. Depositing organization: Donald Danforth Plant Science Center. Publication: Highly Specific Gene Silencing in a Monocot Species by Artificial MicroRNAs Derived From Chimeric MIRNA Precursors. Carbonell A, Fahlgren N, Mitchell S, Cox KL Jr, Mockler TC, Carrington JC. Plant J. 2015 Mar 24. doi: 10.1111/tpj.12835. PubMed 25809382.
Backbone
  Vector backbone: pENTR
  Backbone size w/o insert (bp): 2592
  Total vector size (bp): 4122
  Vector type: GATEWAY entry vector
Growth in bacteria
  Bacterial resistance: Chloramphenicol and Kanamycin, 25 & 50 μg/mL
  Growth temperature: 37°C
  Growth strain: DB3.1
  Copy number: High Copy
Gene/Insert
  Gene/Insert name: OsMIR390-B/c
  Species: Oryza sativa
  Insert size (bp): 1530
  Mutation: O. sativa MIR390 precursor sequence including a chloramphenicol-ccdB cassette flanked by two inverted BsaI sites. The BsaI site in the ccdB gene was mutated to block the site.
  Cloning method: Unknown
  Sequencing primers: 5′ M13 (-21) Forward; 3′ M13-REV
Terms and licenses: Academic/Nonprofit Terms; Industry Terms: Not Available to Industry
How to cite: pENTR-OsMIR390-B/c was a gift from James Carrington (Addgene plasmid # 61468 ; http://n2t.net/addgene:61468 ; RRID:Addgene_61468)
