[The description below was written by a language model from this plasmid's Addgene catalogue record and pLannotate feature annotations shown in this document.]
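Description:
pENTR-OsMIR390-B/c is a 4,122 bp Gateway entry vector built on the pENTR backbone and designed for direct cloning of artificial microRNAs (amiRNAs) into the rice (Oryza sativa) MIR390 precursor. It replicates in E. coli from a high-copy ColE1/pUC-type origin and carries a kanamycin resistance gene on the backbone. rrnB T1 and T2 terminators lie upstream of the cloning region, where they insulate it from read-through transcription. A T7 promoter sits just outside attL2. The short lacI and lacZα annotations are only fragments and do not represent functional genes.

The 1,530 bp insert lies between the attL1 and attL2 recombination sites. It consists of OsMIR390 precursor sequence interrupted by a "B/c" cassette, which contains a chloramphenicol acetyltransferase gene with its promoter and the ccdB toxin gene, flanked by two inverted BsaI sites. The feature table annotates the cassette components but not the rice precursor arms or the BsaI sites, which are known from the catalogue entry. An internal BsaI site in ccdB was mutated so that digestion only cuts at the flanking sites. BsaI cleavage releases the cassette, allowing an amiRNA-containing insert to be ligated in its place within the MIR390 foldback. Because ccdB poisons gyrase in standard strains, uncut parental plasmid is counter-selected after cloning. For the same reason, the empty vector must be maintained in a ccdB-tolerant strain such as DB3.1, under chloramphenicol and kanamycin selection.

No plant promoter is present in the entry clone. The finished amiRNA precursor is meant to be transferred by LR recombination into a Gateway destination vector that supplies the expression elements, for gene silencing in monocot species.
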