Features (pLannotate 1.2.2; 14 found; start..end, strand, type, name):
    121..213     +  CDS            lacI (fragment): lac repressor; lacI; The lac repressor binds to the lac operator to inhibit transcription in E. coli. This inhibition can be relieved by adding lactose or isopropyl-β-D-thiogalactopyranoside (IPTG).
    268..295     -  terminator     rrnB T2 terminator: transcription terminator T2 from the E. coli rrnB gene
    427..470     +  terminator     rrnB T1 terminator: Escherichia coli rrnB; transcription terminator T1 from the E. coli rrnB gene
    517..553     -  CDS            lacZα (fragment): LacZα fragment of β-galactosidase; lacZ fragment
    569..668     +  protein_bind   attL1: mutant version of attL; recombination site for the Gateway® LR reaction LR Clonase™
    753..783     +  promoter       lac UV5 promoter: E. coli lac promoter with an "up" mutation
    807..836     +  promoter       cat promoter (fragment): promoter of the E. coli cat gene encoding chloramphenicol acetyltransferase
    837..1493    +  CDS            cat: CAT_ECOLX - Experimental evidence at protein level: Swiss-Prot protein existence level 1. This enzyme is an effector of chloramphenicol resistance in bacteria. From Escherichia coli. This protein is used as a marker in many commonly used cloning vectors, such as pACYC184.
   1675..1833    +  CDS            ccdA (fragment): CCDA_ECO57 - Also known as H, letA. Experimental evidence at protein level: Swiss-Prot protein existence level 1. Antitoxin component of a type II toxin-antitoxin (TA) system which inhibits the post-segregational killing (PSK) of plasmid-free cells, also referred to as a plasmid addiction system. Binds to and blocks the activity of CcdB; will also remove bound CcdB protein from the CcdB-GyrA complex by forming a CcdA-CcdB complex, a process termed rejuvenation. Functions as a transcriptional corepressor for the ccdAB operon, repression also requires CcdB (By similarity). From Escherichia coli
   1838..2140    +  CDS            ccdB: CCDB_ECOLI - Also known as G, letB, letD. Experimental evidence at protein level: Swiss-Prot protein existence level 1. Toxic component of a type II toxin-antitoxin (TA) system, functioning in plasmid maintainence. Responsible for the post- segregational killing (PSK) of plasmid-free cells, also referred to as a plasmid addiction system. Half-life of over 2 hours. Cell killing by CcdB is accompanied by filamentation, defects in chromosome and plasmid segregation, defects in cell division, formation of anucleate cells, decreased DNA synthesis and plasmid loss. Interferes with the activity of DN
   2247..2346    -  protein_bind   attL2: mutant version of attL; recombination site for the Gateway® LR reaction LR Clonase™
   2364..2382    -  promoter       T7 promoter: promoter for bacteriophage T7 RNA polymerase
   2516..3325    +  CDS            KanR: aminoglycoside phosphotransferase; aph(3')-Ia; confers resistance to kanamycin in bacteria or G418 (Geneticin®) in eukaryotes
   3472..4060    +  rep_origin     ori: high-copy-number ColE1/pMB1/pBR322/pUC origin of replication
>Addgene plasmid #61468 | pENTR-OsMIR390-B/c | depositor full sequence | sequence record 100047 | pENTR-OsMIR390-B/c sequence 4122 bps
CTTTCCTGCGTTATCCCCTGATTCTGTGGATAACCGTATTACCGCCTTTGAGTGAGCTGATACCGCTCGC
CGCAGCCGAACGACCGAGCGCAGCGAGTCAGTGAGCGAGGAAGCGGAAGAGCGCCCAATACGCAAACCGC
CTCTCCCCGCGCGTTGGCCGATTCATTAATGCAGCTGGCACGACAGGTTTCCCGACTGGAAAGCGGGCAG
TGAGCGCAACGCAATTAATACGCGTACCGCTAGCCAGGAAGAGTTTGTAGAAACGCAAAAAGGCCATCCG
TCAGGATGGCCTTCTGCTTAGTTTGATGCCTGGCAGTTTATGGCGGGCGTCCTGCCCGCCACCCTCCGGG
CCGTTGCTTCACAACGTTCAAATCCGCTCCCGGCGGATTTGTCCTACTCAGGAGAGCGTTCACCGACAAA
CAACAGATAAAACGAAAGGCCCAGTCTTCCGACTGAGCCTTTCGTTTTATTTGATGCCTGGCAGTTCCCT
ACTCTCGCGTTAACGCTAGCATGGATGTTTTCCCAGTCACGACGTTGTAAAACGACGGCCAGTCTTAAGC
TCGGGCCCCAAATAATGATTTTATTTTGACTGATAGTGACCTGTTCGTTGCAACAAATTGATGAGCAATG
CTTTTTTATAATGCCAACTTTGTACAAAAAAGCAGGCTCCGCGGCCGCCCCCTTCACCGAGCTCGAGATG
TTTTGAGGAAGGGTATGGAACAATCCTTGAGAGACCATTAGGCACCCCAGGCTTTACACTTTATGCTTCC
GGCTCGTATAATGTGTGGATTTTGAGTTAGGAGCCGTCGAGATTTTCAGGAGCTAAGGAAGCTAAAATGG
AGAAAAAAATCACTGGATATACCACCGTTGATATATCCCAATGGCATCGTAAAGAACATTTTGAGGCATT
TCAGTCAGTTGCTCAATGTACCTATAACCAGACCGTTCAGCTGGATATTACGGCCTTTTTAAAGACCGTA
AAGAAAAATAAGCACAAGTTTTATCCGGCCTTTATTCACATTCTTGCCCGCCTGATGAATGCTCATCCGG
AGTTCCGTATGGCAATGAAAGACGGTGAGCTGGTGATATGGGATAGTGTTCACCCTTGTTACACCGTTTT
CCATGAGCAAACTGAAACGTTTTCATCGCTCTGGAGTGAATACCACGACGATTTCCGGCAGTTTCTACAC
ATATATTCGCAAGATGTGGCGTGTTACGGTGAAAACCTGGCCTATTTCCCTAAAGGGTTTATTGAGAATA
TGTTTTTCGTCTCAGCCAATCCCTGGGTGAGTTTCACCAGTTTTGATTTAAACGTGGCCAATATGGACAA
CTTCTTCGCCCCCGTTTTCACCATGGGCAAATATTATACGCAAGGCGACAAGGTGCTGATGCCGCTGGCG
ATTCAGGTTCATCATGCCGTTTGTGATGGCTTCCATGTCGGCAGAATGCTTAATGAATTACAACAGTACT
GCGATGAGTGGCAGGGCGGGGCGTAAACGCGTGGAGCCGGCTTACTAAAAGCCAGATAACAGTATGCGTA
TTTGCGCGCTGATTTTTGCGGTATAAGAATATATACTGATATGTATACCCGAAGTATGTCAAAAAGAGGT
ATGCTATGAAGCAGCGTATTACAGTGACAGTTGACAGCGACAGCTATCAGTTGCTCAAGGCATATATGAT
GTCAATATCTCCGGTCTGGTAAGCACAACCATGCAGAATGAAGCCCGTCGTCTGCGTGCCGAACGCTGGA
AAGCGGAAAATCAGGAAGGGATGGCTGAGGTCGCCCGGTTTATTGAAATGAACGGCTCTTTTGCTGACGA
GAACAGGGGCTGGTGAAATGCAGTTTAAGGTTTACACCTATAAAAGAGAGAGCCGTTATCGTCTGTTTGT
GGATGTACAGAGTGATATTATTGACACGCCCGGCCGACGGATGGTGATCCCCCTGGCCAGTGCACGTCTG
CTGTCAGATAAAGTCTCCCGTGAACTTTACCCGGTGGTGCATATCGGGGATGAAAGCTGGCGCATGATGA
CCACCGATATGGCCAGTGTGCCGGTTTCCGTTATCGGGGAAGAAGTGGCTGATCTCAGCCACCGCGAAAA
TGACATCAAAAACGCCATTAACCTGATGTTCTGGGGAATATAAATGTCAGGCTCCCTTATACACAGCCAG
TCTGCACCTCGACGGTCTCACATGGTTTGTTCTTACCACACGACCAATTAAATCGAGCTCAAGGGTGGGC
GCGCCGACCCAGCTTTCTTGTACAAAGTTGGCATTATAAGAAAGCATTGCTTATCAATTTGTTGCAACGA
ACAGGTCACTATCAGTCAAAATAAAATCATTATTTGCCATCCAGCTGATATCCCCTATAGTGAGTCGTAT
TACATGGTCATAGCTGTTTCCTGGCAGCTCTGGCCCGTGTCTCAAAATCTCTGATGTTACATTGCACAAG
ATAAAAATATATCATCATGAACAATAAAACTGTCTGCTTACATAAACAGTAATACAAGGGGTGTTATGAG
CCATATTCAACGGGAAACGTCGAGGCCGCGATTAAATTCCAACATGGATGCTGATTTATATGGGTATAAA
TGGGCTCGCGATAATGTCGGGCAATCAGGTGCGACAATCTATCGCTTGTATGGGAAGCCCGATGCGCCAG
AGTTGTTTCTGAAACATGGCAAAGGTAGCGTTGCCAATGATGTTACAGATGAGATGGTCAGACTAAACTG
GCTGACGGAATTTATGCCTCTTCCGACCATCAAGCATTTTATCCGTACTCCTGATGATGCATGGTTACTC
ACCACTGCGATCCCCGGAAAAACAGCATTCCAGGTATTAGAAGAATATCCTGATTCAGGTGAAAATATTG
TTGATGCGCTGGCAGTGTTCCTGCGCCGGTTGCATTCGATTCCTGTTTGTAATTGTCCTTTTAACAGCGA
TCGCGTATTTCGTCTCGCTCAGGCGCAATCACGAATGAATAACGGTTTGGTTGATGCGAGTGATTTTGAT
GACGAGCGTAATGGCTGGCCTGTTGAACAAGTCTGGAAAGAAATGCATAAACTTTTGCCATTCTCACCGG
ATTCAGTCGTCACTCATGGTGATTTCTCACTTGATAACCTTATTTTTGACGAGGGGAAATTAATAGGTTG
TATTGATGTTGGACGAGTCGGAATCGCAGACCGATACCAGGATCTTGCCATCCTATGGAACTGCCTCGGT
GAGTTTTCTCCTTCATTACAGAAACGGCTTTTTCAAAAATATGGTATTGATAATCCTGATATGAATAAAT
TGCAGTTTCATTTGATGCTCGATGAGTTTTTCTAATCAGAATTGGTTAATTGGTTGTAACACTGGCAGAG
CATTACGCTGACTTGACGGGACGGCGCAAGCTCATGACCAAAATCCCTTAACGTGAGTTACGCGTCGTTC
CACTGAGCGTCAGACCCCGTAGAAAAGATCAAAGGATCTTCTTGAGATCCTTTTTTTCTGCGCGTAATCT
GCTGCTTGCAAACAAAAAAACCACCGCTACCAGCGGTGGTTTGTTTGCCGGATCAAGAGCTACCAACTCT
TTTTCCGAAGGTAACTGGCTTCAGCAGAGCGCAGATACCAAATACTGTCCTTCTAGTGTAGCCGTAGTTA
GGCCACCACTTCAAGAACTCTGTAGCACCGCCTACATACCTCGCTCTGCTAATCCTGTTACCAGTGGCTG
CTGCCAGTGGCGATAAGTCGTGTCTTACCGGGTTGGACTCAAGACGATAGTTACCGGATAAGGCGCAGCG
GTCGGGCTGAACGGGGGGTTCGTGCACACAGCCCAGCTTGGAGCGAACGACCTACACCGAACTGAGATAC
CTACAGCGTGAGCATTGAGAAAGCGCCACGCTTCCCGAAGGGAGAAAGGCGGACAGGTATCCGGTAAGCG
GCAGGGTCGGAACAGGAGAGCGCACGAGGGAGCTTCCAGGGGGAAACGCCTGGTATCTTTATAGTCCTGT
CGGGTTTCGCCACCTCTGACTTGAGCGTCGATTTTTGTGATGCTCGTCAGGGGGGCGGAGCCTATGGAAA
AACGCCAGCAACGCGGCCTTTTTACGGTTCCTGGCCTTTTGCTGGCCTTTTGCTCACATGTT
