>Addgene plasmid #61468 | pENTR-OsMIR390-B/c | addgene partial sequence | sequence record 102156 | CAT-R 5'-GCAACTGACTGAAATGCCTC-3'
CAACGGTGGTATATCCAGTGATTTTTTTCTCCATTTTAGCTTCCTTAGCTCCTGAAAATCTCGACGGCTC
CTAACTCAAAATCCACACATTATACGAGCCGGAAGCATAAAGTGTAAAGCCTGGGGTGCCTAATGGTCTC
TCAAGGATTGTTCCATACCCTTCCTCAAAACATCTCGAGCTCGGTGAAGGGGGCGGCCGCGGAGCCTGCT
TTTTTGTACAAAGTTGGCATTATAAAAAAGCATTGCTCATCAATTTGTTGCAACGAACAGGTCACTATCA
GTCAAAATAAAATCATTATTTGGGGCCCGAGCTTAAGACTGGCCGTCGTTTTACAACGTCGTGACTGGGA
AAACATCCATGCTAGCGTTAACGCGAGAGTAGGGAACTGCCAGGCATCAAATAAAACGAAAGGCTCAGTC
GGAAGACTGGGCCTTTCGTTTTATCTGTTGTTTGTCGGTGAACGCTCTCCTGAGTAGGACAAATCCGCCG
GGAGCGGATTTGAACGTTGTGAAGCAACGGCCCGGAGGG
