>Addgene plasmid #61468 | pENTR-OsMIR390-B/c | addgene partial sequence | sequence record 102157 | ccdB-Fwd 5'-GCATGATGACCACCGATATG-3'
GTGGCTGATCTCAGCCACCGCGAAAATGACATCAAAAACGCCATTAACCTGATGTTCTGGGGAATATAAA
TGTCAGGCTCCCTTATACACAGCCAGTCTGCACCTCGACGGTCTCACATGGTTTGTTCTTACCACACGAC
CAATTAAATCGAGCTCAAGGGTGGGCGCGCCGACCCAGCTTTCTTGTACAAAGTTGGCATTATAAGAAAG
CATTGCTTATCAATTTGTTGCAACGAACAGGTCACTATCAGTCAAAATAAAATCATTATTTGCCATCCAG
CTGATATCCCCTATAGTGAGTCGTATTACATGGTCATAGCTGTTTCCTGGCAGCTCTGGCCCGTGTCTCA
AAATCTCTGATGTTACATTGCACAAGATAAAAATATATCATCATGAACAATAAAACTGTCTGCTTACATA
AACAGTAATACAAGGGGTGTTATGAGCCATATTCAACGGGAAACGTCGAGGCCGCGATTAAATTCCAACA
TGGATGCTGATTTATATGGGTATAAATGGGCTCGCGATAATGTCGGGCAATCAGGTGCGACAATCTATCG
CTTGTATGGGAAGCCCGATGCGCCAGAGTTGTTTCTGAAACATGGCAAAGGTAGCGTTGCCAATGATGTT
ACAGATGAGATGGTCAGACTAAACTGGCTGACGGAATTTATGCCTCTTCCGACCATCAAGCATTTTATCC
GTACTCCTGATGATGCATGGTTACTCACCACTGCGATCCCCGGAAAAACAGCATTCCAGGTATTAG
